>Addgene plasmid #113996 | pOGG039 | addgene full sequence | sequence record 223388 | Addgene NGS Result
GATACCTACAGCGTGAGCTATGAGAAAGCGCCACGCTTCCCGAAGGGAGAAAGGCGGACAGGTATCCGGT
AAGCGGCAGGGTCGGAACAGGAGAGCGCACGAGGGAGCTTCCAGGGGGAAACGCCTGGTATCTTTATAGT
CCTGTCGGGTTTCGCCACCTCTGACTTGAGCGTCGATTTTTGTGATGCTCGTCAGGGGGGCGGAGCCTAT
GGAAAAACGCCAGCAACGCGGCCTTTTTACGGTTCCTGGCCTTTTGCTGGCCTTTTGCTCACATGTTCTT
TCCTGCGTTATCCCCTGATTCTGTGGATAACCGTATTACCGCCTTTGAGTGAGCTGATACCGCTCGCCGC
AGCCGAACGACCGAGCGCAGCGAGTCAGTGAGCGAGGAAGCGGAAGAGCGCCCAATACGCAAACCGCCTC
TCCCCGCGCGTTGGCCGATTCATTAATCACTCTGTGGTCTCAGCTTTAGCATAACCCCTTGGGGCCTCTA
AACGGGTCTTGAGGGGTTTTTTGCGCTTGAGACCACGAAGTGGCTCTTCAGTGGACGAAAGGGCCTCGTG
ATACGCCTATTTTTATAGGTTAATGTCATGATAATAATGGTTTCTTAGACGTCAGGTGGCACTTTTCGGG
GAAATGTGCGCGGAACCCCTATTTGTTTATTTTTCTAAATACATTCAAATATGTATCCGCTCATGAGACA
ATAACCCTGATAAATGCTTCAATAATATTGAAAAAGGAAGAGTATGCGCTCACGCAACTGGTCCAGAACC
TTGACCGAACGCAGCGGTGGTAACGGCGCAGTGGCGGTTTTCATGGCTTGTTATGACTGTTTTTTTTTGG
GGTACAGTCTATGCCTCGGGCATCCAAGCAGCAAGCGCGTTACGCCGTGGGTCGATGTTTGATGTTATGG
AGCAGCAACGATGTTACGCAGCAGGGCAGTCGCCCTAAAACAAAGTTAAACATCATGAGGGAAGCGGTGA
TCGCCGAAGTATCGACTCAACTATCAGAGGTAGTTGGCGTCATCGAGCGCCATCTCGAACCGACGTTGCT
GGCCGTACATTTGTACGGCTCCGCAGTGGATGGCGGCCTGAAGCCACACAGCGATATTGATTTGCTGGTT
ACGGTGACCGTAAGGCTTGATGAAACAACGCGGCGAGCTTTGATCAACGACCTTTTGGAAACTTCGGCTT
CCCCTGGAGAGAGCGAGATTCTCCGCGCTGTAGAAGTCACCATTGTTGTGCACGACGACATCATTCCGTG
GCGTTATCCAGCTAAGCGCGAACTGCAATTTGGAGAATGGCAGCGCAATGACATTCTTGCAGGTATCTTC
GAGCCAGCCACGATCGACATTGATCTGGCTATCTTGCTGACAAAAGCAAGAGAACATAGCGTTGCCTTGG
TAGGTCCAGCGGCGGAGGAACTCTTTGATCCGGTTCCTGAACAGGATCTATTTGAGGCGCTAAATGAAAC
CTTAACGCTATGGAACTCGCCGCCCGACTGGGCTGGCGATGAGCGAAATGTAGTGCTTACGTTGTCCCGC
ATTTGGTACAGCGCAGTAACCGGCAAAATCGCGCCGAAGGATGTCGCTGCCGACTGGGCAATGGAGCGCC
TGCCGGCCCAGTATCAGCCCGTCATACTTGAAGCTAGACAGGCTTATCTTGGACAAGAAGAAGATCGCTT
GGCCTCGCGCGCAGATCAGTTGGAAGAATTTGTCCATTACGTAAAAGGCGAGATCACCAAGGTAGTCGGC
AAATAACTGTCAGACCAAGTTTACTCATATATACTTTAGATTGATTTAAAACTTCATTTTTAATTTAAAA
GGATCTAGGTGAAGATCCTTTTTGATAATCTCATGACCAAAATCCCTTAACGTGAGTTTTCGTTCCACTG
AGCGTCAGACCCCGTAGAAAAGATCAAAGGATCTTCTTGAGATCCTTTTTTTCTGCGCGTAATCTGCTGC
TTGCAAACAAAAAAACCACCGCTACCAGCGGTGGTTTGTTTGCCGGATCAAGAGCTACCAACTCTTTTTC
CGAAGGTAACTGGCTTCAGCAGAGCGCAGATACCAAATACTGTTCTTCTAGTGTAGCCGTAGTTAGGCCA
CCACTTCAAGAACTCTGTAGCACCGCCTACATACCTCGCTCTGCTAATCCTGTTACCAGTGGCTGCTGCC
AGTGGCGATAAGTCGTGTCTTACCGGGTTGGACTCAAGACGATAGTTACCGGATAAGGCGCAGCGGTCGG
GCTGAACGGGGGGTTCGTGCACACAGCCCAGCTTGGAGCGAACGACCTACACCGAACTGA
Features (pLannotate 1.2.2; 7 found; start..end, strand, type, name):
    398..447     +  CDS            lacI (fragment): lac repressor; lacI; The lac repressor binds to the lac operator to inhibit transcription in E. coli. This inhibition can be relieved by adding lactose or isopropyl-β-D-thiogalactopyranoside (IPTG).
    467..513     +  terminator     T7 terminator: transcription terminator for bacteriophage T7 RNA polymerase
    639..743     +  promoter       AmpR promoter: bla
    734..814     -  CDS            int (fragment): INT2_ECOLX - Protein inferred from homology: Swiss-Prot protein existence level 3. Putative integrase believed to be involved in the insertion of antibiotic resistance genes into plasmids and transposons. From Escherichia coli.
    902..958     +  CDS            GmR (fragment): gentamycin acetyltransferase; aacC1; confers resistance to gentamycin
    965..1753    +  CDS            aadA: S3AD_ECOLX - Experimental evidence at protein level: Swiss-Prot protein existence level 1. Mediates bacterial resistance to the antibiotics streptomycin and spectinomycin. From Escherichia coli.
   1927..215     +  rep_origin     ori (across the origin): high-copy-number ColE1/pMB1/pBR322/pUC origin of replication
