[The description below was written by a language model from this plasmid's Addgene catalogue record and pLannotate feature annotations shown in this document.]
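Description:
pOGG039 is a small (about 2.3 kb) level 0 part plasmid from the Bacterial Expression Vector Archive (BEVA), a modular Golden Gate toolkit for building bacterial vectors. Its alternative name, pL0M-T-T7, reflects this role as a level 0 terminator module. The record classifies it as an "SC module", and the backbone is a commercial gene-synthesis cloning vector used to deliver synthesised parts. It is maintained in E. coli at high copy through a ColE1/pUC-type origin of replication. Selection is with spectinomycin, conferred by the aadA aminoglycoside adenylyltransferase gene, which sits downstream of an annotated bla (AmpR) promoter.

The payload is a synthetic copy of the bacteriophage T7 transcription terminator, which halts transcription by T7 RNA polymerase. It has been "domesticated" for Golden Gate cloning, which generally means that internal type IIS restriction sites that would interfere with assembly have been removed. The record does not state which enzymes or fusion overhangs flank the part. The plasmid carries no promoter-driven expression cassette of its own. It serves as a donor from which the terminator can be excised and combined with promoter, coding and other modules to close T7-driven transcription units in assembled vectors.

The automated annotation also flags short fragments of lacI just upstream of the terminator, and of an integron integrase and a gentamicin acetyltransferase gene near aadA. These fragments are too short to be functional. They are most likely sequence carried over with the terminator region and the resistance cassette from their original sources, although the record does not comment on them.
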