Addgene plasmid #113996: pOGG039
Purpose: SC module. Terminator for T7RNAP
Depositing lab: Philip Poole. Depositing organization: University of Oxford. Publication: A Bacterial Expression Vector Archive (BEVA) for Flexible Modular Assembly of Golden Gate-Compatible Vectors. Geddes BA, Mendoza-Suarez MA, Poole PS. Front Microbiol. 2019 Jan 14;9:3345. doi: 10.3389/fmicb.2018.03345. eCollection 2018. PubMed 30692983.
Backbone
  Vector backbone: pL0M-T-T7
  Vector type: Bacterial Expression
Growth in bacteria
  Bacterial resistance: Spectinomycin, 50 μg/mL
  Growth temperature: 37°C
  Growth strain: DH5alpha
  Copy number: High Copy
Gene/Insert
  Gene/Insert name: Terminator for T7RNAP
  Species: Synthetic
  Mutation: Domesticated for Golden Gate cloning
  Cloning method: Unknown
Terms and licenses: Academic/Nonprofit Terms; Industry Terms: Not Available to Industry
Depositor comments: pL0M-T-T7. Backbone from Invitrogen for synthesised parts. Please visit https://www.biorxiv.org/content/early/2018/08/16/392423 for bioRxiv preprint.
How to cite: pOGG039 was a gift from Philip Poole (Addgene plasmid # 113996 ; http://n2t.net/addgene:113996 ; RRID:Addgene_113996)
